>Addgene plasmid #171149 | pPPC027.306 | addgene full sequence | sequence record 344752 | Addgene NGS Result
TTCTCCTCTTTAATGAATTCGCTAGCACAATCCCTAGGACTGAGCTAGCTGTCAATCTATAATCGCAACT
TCAAGACGACGTTGTGTCCAGAACGCTCCGTAGGAGAAGTGAGGAGACGAGCGAACGCGTCGTACGAGCT
TTATGCATCTTTCACAGCTCGTAGCGATGATTATGACATCGCAGTGAGCAACTGAATAAGCGCTGCGTGA
ATGATCGCAAATGCTGATATCGGAATTGCCATGCGCCCAATACGCAAACCGCCTCTCCCCGCGCGTTGGC
CGATTCATTAATGCAGCTGGCACGACAGGTTTCCCGACTGGAAAGCGGGCAGTGAGCGCAACGCAATTAA
TGTGAGTTAGCTCACTCATTAGGCACCCCAGGCTTTACACTTTATGCTTCCGGCTCGTATGTTGTGTGGA
ATTGTGAGCGGATAACAATTTCACACAGGAAACAGCTATGACCATGATTACGCCAAGCGCGCAATTAACC
CTCACTAAAGGGAACAAAAGCTGGTCTAGCTTAAGAGTTCACCGACAAACAACAGATAAAACGAAAGGCC
CAGTCTTTCGACTGAGCCTTTCGTTTTATTTGATGCCTGGCAGTTCCCTACTCTCGCATGGGGAGACCCC
ACACTACCATCGGCGCTACGGCGTTTCACTTCTGAGTTCGGCATGGGGTCAGGTGGGGCCACCGCGCTAC
TGCCGCCAGGCAAATTCTGTTTTATCAGACCGCTTCTGCGTTCTGATTTAATCTGTATCAGGCTGAAAAT
CTTCTCTCATCCGCCAAAACAGCCAAGCTGGAGACCGTTTAAACTCAATGATGATGATGATGATGGTCGA
CGGCGCTATTCAGATCCTCTTCTGAGATGAGTTTTTGTTCGGGCCCAAGCTTCAAAAAAAGCACATGGGT
GATCCTCATGTGCCACTTTTTCAAGTTGATAACGGACTAGCCTTATTTTAACTTGCTATTTCTAGCTCTA
AAACACGGAGCGTTCTGGACACAAACTAGTATTATACCTAGGACTGAGCTAGCTGTCAAGAGCTCCAATT
CGCCCTATAGTGAGTCGTATTACGCGCGCTCACTGGCCGTCGTTTTACAACGTCGTGACTGGGAAAACCC
TGGCGTTACCCAACTTAATCGCCTTGCAGCACATCCCCCTTTCGCCAGCTGGCGTAATAGCGAAGAGGCC
CGCACCGATCGCCCTTCCCAACAGTTGCGCAGCCTGAATGGCGAATGGAAATTGTAAGCGTTAATATTTT
GTTAAAATTCGCGTTAAATTTTTGTTAAATCAGCTCATTTTTTAACCAATAGGCCGTACTGCGATGAGTG
GCAGGGCGGGGCGTAATTTTTTTAAGGCAGTTATTGGTGCCCTTAAACGCCTGGTTGCTACGCCTGAATA
AGTGATAATAAGCGGATGAATGGCAGAAATTCGAAAGCAAATTCGACCCGGTCGTCGGTTCAGGGCAGGG
TCGTTAAATAGCCGCTTATGTCTATTGCTGGTTTACCGGTTTATTGACTACCGGAAGCAGTGTGACCGTG
TGCTTCTCAAATGCCTGAGGCCAGTTTGCTCAGGCTCTCCCCGTGGAGGTAATAATTGACGATATGATCA
TTTATTCTGCCTCCCAGAGCCTGATAAAAACGGTGAATCCGTTAGCGAGGTGCCGCCGGCTTCCATTCAG
GTCGAGGTGGCCCGGCTCCATGCACCGCGACGCAACGCGGGGAGGCAGACAAGGTATAGGGCGGCGAGGC
GGCTACAGCCGATAGTCTGGAACAGCGCACTTACGGGTTGCTGCGCAACCCAAGTGCTACCGGCGCGGCA
GCGTGACCCGTGTCGGCGGCTCCAACGGCTCGCCATCGTCCAGAAAACACGGCTCATCGGGCATCGGCAG
GCGCTGCTGCCCGCGCCGTTCCCATTCCTCCGTTTCGGTCAAGGCTGGCAGGTCTGGTTCCATGCCCGGA
ATGCCGGGCTGGCTGGGCGGCTCCTCGCCGGGGCCGGTCGGTAGTTGCTGCTCGCCCGGATACAGGGTCG
GGATGCGGCGCAGGTCGCCATGCCCCAACAGCGATTCGTCCTGGTCGTCGTGATCAACCACCACGGCGGC
ACTGAACACCGACAGGCGCAACTGGTCGCGGGGCTGGCCCCACGCCACGCGGTCATTGACCACGTAGGCC
GACACGGTGCCGGGGCCGTTGAGCTTCACGACGGAGATCCAGCGCTCGGCCACCAAGTCCTTGACTGCGT
ATTGGACCGTCCGCAAAGAACGTCCGATGAGCTTGGAAAGTGTCTTCTGGCTGACCACCACGGCGTTCTG
GTGGCCCATCTGCGCCACGAGGTGATGCAGCAGCATTGCCGCCGTGGGTTTCCTCGCAATAAGCCCGGCC
CACGCCTCATGCGCTTTGCGTTCCGTTTGCACCCAGTGACCGGGCTTGTTCTTGGCTTGAATGCCGATTT
CTCTGGACTGCGTGGCCATGCTTATCTCCATGCGGTAGGGGTGCCGCACGGTTGCGGCACCATGCGCAAT
CAGCTGCAACTTTTCGGCAGCGCGACAACAATTATGCGTTGCGTAAAAGTGGCAGTCAATTACAGATTTT
CTTTAACCTACGCAATGAGCTATTGCGGGGGGTGCCGCAATGAGCTGTTGCGTACCCCCCTTTTTTAAGT
TGTTGATTTTTAAGTCTTTCGCATTTCGCCCTATATCTAGTTCTTTGGTGCCCAAAGAAGGGCACCCCTG
CGGGGTTCCCCCACGCCTTCGGCGCGGCTCCCCCTCCGGCAAAAAGTGGCCCCTCCGGGGCTTGTTGATC
GACTGCGCGGCCTTCGGCCTTGCCCAAGGTGGCGCTGCCCCCTTGGAACCCCCGCACTCGCCGCCGTGAG
GCTCGGGGGGCAGGCGGGCGGGCTTCGCCCTTCGACTGCCCCCACTCGCATAGGCTTGGGTCGTTCCAGG
CGCGTCAAGGCCAAGCCGCTGCGCGGTCGCTGCGCGAGCCTTGACCCGCCTTCCACTTGGTGTCCAACCG
GCAAGCGAAGCGCGCAGGCCGCAGGCCGGAGGCTTTTCCCCAGAGAAAATTAAAAAAATTGATGGGGCAA
GGCCGCAGGCCGCGCAGTTGGAGCCGGTGGGTATGTGGTCGAAGGCTGGGTAGCCGGTGGGCAATCCCTG
TGGTCAAGCTCGTGGGCAGGCGCAGCCTGTCCATCAGCTTGTCCAGCAGGGTTGTCCACGGGCCGAGCGA
AGCGAGCCAGCCGGTGGCCGCTCGCGGCCATCGTCCACATATCCACGGGCTGGCAAGGGAGCGCAGCGAC
CGCGCAGGGCGAAGCCCGGAGAGCAAGCCCGTAGGGCGCCGCAGCCGCCGTAGGCGGTCACGACTTTGCG
AAGCAAAGTCTAGTGAGTATACTCAAGCATTGAGTGGCCCGCCGGAGGCACCGCCTTGCGCTGCCCCCGT
CGAGCCGGTTGGACACCAAAAGGGAGGGGCAGGCATGGCGGCATACGCGATCATGCGATGCAAGAAGCTG
GCGAAAATGGGCAACGTGGCGGCCAGTCTCAAGCACGCCTACCGCGAGCGCGAGACGCCCAACGCTGACG
CCAGCAGGACGCCAGAGAACGAGCACTGGGCGGCCAGCAGCACCGATGAAGCGATGGGCCGACTGCGCGA
GTTGCTGCCAGAGAAGCGGCGCAAGGACGCTGTGTTGGCGGTCGAGTACGTCATGACGGCCAGCCCGGAA
TGGTGGAAGTCGGCCAGCCAAGAACAGCAGGCGGCGTTCTTCGAGAAGGCGCACAAGTGGCTGGCGGACA
AGTACGGGGCGGATCGCATCGTGACGGCCAGCATCCACCGTGACGAAACCAGCCCGCACATGACCGCGTT
CGTGGTGCCGCTGACGCAGGACGGCAGGCTGTCGGCCAAGGAGTTCATCGGCAACAAAGCGCAGATGACC
CGCGACCAGACCACGTTTGCGGCCGCTGTGGCCGATCTAGGGCTGCAACGGGGCATCGAGGGCAGCAAGG
CACGTCACACGCGCATTCAGGCGTTCTACGAGGCCCTGGAGCGGCCACCAGTGGGCCACGTCACCATCAG
CCCGCAAGCGGTCGAGCCACGCGCCTATGCACCGCAGGGATTGGCCGAAAAGCTGGGAATCTCAAAGCGC
GTTGAGACGCCGGAAGCCGTGGCCGACCGGCTGACAAAAGCGGTTCGGCAGGGGTATGAGCCTGCCCTAC
AGGCCGCCGCAGGAGCGCGTGAGATGCGCAAGAAGGCCGATCAAGCCCAAGAGACGGCCCGAGACCTTCG
GGAGCGCCTGAAGCCCGTTCTGGACGCCCTGGGGCCGTTGAATCGGGATATGCAGGCCAAGGCCGCCGCG
ATCATCAAGGCCGTGGGCGAAAAGCTGCTGACGGAACAGCGGGAAGTCCAGCGCCAGAAACAGGCCCAGC
GCCAGCAGGAACGCGGGCGCGCACATTTCCCCGAAAAGTGCCACCTGCGGCGTTGTGACAATTTACCGAA
CAACTCCGCGGCCGGGAAGCCGATCTCGGCTTGAACGAATTGTTAGGTGGCGGTACTTGGGTCGATATCA
AAGTGCATCACTTCTTCCCGTATGCCCAACTTTGTATAGAGAGCCACTGCGGGATCGTCACCGTAATCTG
CTTGCACGTAGATCACATAAGCACCAAGCGCGTTGGCCTCATGCTTGAGGAGATTGATGAGCGCGGTGGC
AATGCCCTGCCTCCGGTGCTCTCCGGAGACTGCGAGATCATAGATATAGATCTCACTACGCGGCTGCTCA
AACTTGGGCAGAACGTAAGCCGCGAGAGCGCCAACAACCGCTTCTTGGTCGAAGGCAGCAAGCGCGATGA
ATGTCTTACTACGGAGCAAGTTCCCGAGGTAATCGGAGTCCGGCTGATGTTGGGAGTAGGTGGCTACGTC
TCCGAACTCACGACCGAAAAGATCAAGAGCAGCCCGCATGGATTTGACTTGGTCAGGGCCGAGCCTACAT
GTGCGAATGATGCCCATACTTGAGCCACCTAACTTTGTTTTAGGGCGACTGCCCTGCTGCGTAACATCGT
TGCTGCTGCGTAACATCGTTGCTGCTCCATAACATCAAACATCGACCCACGGCGTAACGCGCTTGCTGCT
TGGATGCCCGAGGCATAGACTGTACAAAAAAACAGTCATAACAAGCCATGAAAACCGCCACTGCGCCGTT
ACCACCGCTGCGTTCGGTCAAGGTTCTGGACCAGTTGCGTGAGCGCATACGCTACTTGCATTACAGTTTA
CGAACCGAACAGGCTTATGTCAACTGGGTTCGTGCCTTCATCCGTTTCCACGGTGTGCGTCCATGGGCAA
ATATTATACGCAAGGCGACAAGGTGCTGATGCCGCTGGCGATTCAGGTTCATCATGCCGTTTGTGATGGC
TTCCATGTCGGCAGAATGCTTAATGAATTACAACAGTTTTTATATAAACGCAGAAAGGCCCACCCGAAGG
TGAGCCAGTGTGACTCTAGTAGAGAGCGTTCACCGACAAACAACAGATAAAACGAAAGGCCCAGTCTTTC
GACTGAGCCTTTCGTTTTATTTGATGCCTGGAGATCCTTACTCGAGTTTTTATTCGTCGTAGAAATCAAT
GTGGCCACCGGAGGTGAAGGTGTCAGCCTTTAACAAATGAATCAACTTTCTAGAGGAGTCCTCCATCTTC
ACCAAGGAACCAGACTTATGCATGTCGTCGTAGATCTTCAGTTGTTCCTTATCACCCAAAGTTCTGCGGA
CGTCAGCCTGCATTTCGTTATCCAATGGACCTGGAGCGTAGTTCAAGGTCTTTACGTTATTAGCTGCTTC
TTCGAGAGCAATAACACCTAATAGTCTATCTCTAGCTGCCTTACCAGCAGCGTACAAACCCCAGTTTGGG
AAAGCCTGAACAGCTAATAGGGAAGAGATGGACACGACCACAGTTCTATGATCTGGGTATTGTTCCTTTG
GGAATGCTTCGAGGGTATCCTTCAAGAACATGGAGCACAAACCAACGAGGGACACGACGTTGAAATCGAG
GTAGGAACGAGCCTCTTGCCAGGTGAACTCCTTAACAGTCTTGGACAAGTCACCCAAGCTACCCGCGTTG
TTGAAGAGGACCGACTTAGTGATAGTTCTGGTGCTTTGCGCCGCCTCGTCTCTTAGGTCAGCGGCGGCGG
ACTGTATCCTCGCGAGGTTGGAGTCGAGGGAGTTCAAGTGAGCCAGGTCGACCTCGGACACAACGACACC
CTTGAAGACGACACCAGCGTGGGATGCAGCCTCGTGCAGCTCCGTTAAGACTTGCTCCAAGGAATGCTGG
GTTCTACCAACCAAGACAAAGGACACCGCGTGAGCACCTGAGTGTCTTATGTAATCCAACGCGACGGAGT
GCCCGAAACCTCTATTAACACCGTTAATAATAACCAAATGATGTTCTTTACTGCTATGGTGGTGATGGTG
ATGCATGGTACCTTTCTCCTCTTTAATGAATTCGCTAGCACAATCCCTAGGACTGAGCTAGCTGTCAATC
TATAATCGCAACTTCAAGACGACGTTGTGTCCAGAACGCTCCGTAGGAGAAGTGAGGAGACGAGCGAACG
CGTCGTACGAGCTTTATGCATCTTTCACAGCTCGTAGCGATGATTATGACATCGCAGTGAGCAACTGAAT
AAGCGCTGCGTGAATGATCGCAAATGCTGATTATAAACGCAGAAAGGCCCACCCGAAGGTGAGCCAGTGT
GACTCTAGTAGAGAGCGTTCACCGACAAACAACAGATAAAACGAAAGGCCCAGTCTTTCGACTGAGCCTT
TCGTTTTATTTGATGCCTGGTTATTCACCTCTGTAAACGACAACGTTCTTGTCGGTTTCGTGCAACTTGA
TCTCGTACAAATCGTATGCGTCGGAAGGTGGCAAGTGGCTCTTGATATTCTCCCACAAGAAGACAGCGAG
GTTCTCAGTAGTGGAGGGTCTGGACTCGAAGTATGGGACGTCTATATCCAAGTTTCTATGGTCACAAGGG
TCCATGACAGCGACTTGCAAAGTCTTCTTAAGATCGGTGATGTTGATGACCATGCCGGATTGTGGGTTGA
TCTGACCCTTGATGGTCACCTCGACCTTGTAGTTGTGACCGTGACCGGAAGTGTGGTTGCACTTACCGAA
GAGCTTGACGTTCTCAGCAGGCGAGAGGTGGACGGAGTTCAATCTGTGCGCAGCGGAGAAGTGTTCGATC
CTGGTAACGTAAGCAGTTCTAACTGGAGTTGAGGACGTATGGTGATGGTGGTGATGCATGGTACCTTTCT
CCTCTTTAATGAATTCGCTAGCACAATCCCTAGGACTGAGCTAGCTGTCAATCTATAATCGCAACTTCAA
GACGACGTTGTGTCCAGAACGCTCCGTAGGAGAAGTGAGGAGACGAGCGAACGCGTCGTACGAGCTTTAT
GCATCTTTCACAGCTCGTAGCGATGATTATGACATCGCAGTGAGCAACTGAATAAGCGCTGCGTGAATGA
TCGCAAATGCTGATTATAAACGCAGAAAGGCCCACCCGAAGGTGAGCCAGTGTGACTCTAGTAGAGAGCG
TTCACCGACAAACAACAGATAAAACGAAAGGCCCAGTCTTTCGACTGAGCCTTTCGTTTTATTTGATGCC
TGGTTAGTTGTGATGACGCACAGCGCGCAGAAACTCGTGGCGCGTATTCTGACTGGATTTGAACAATCCA
CCAAGAGAGGTCGTTGTCGTGGCACTGGTTGCATCGCGGATGCCACGCGCCTTCACGCAGTAATGCACCG
CGTCGATCGAGACAGCCACGTTATTGGTGCCCAGCAGCGTTTGTAGCGCAATAAGAATTTGCTGCGTCAG
ACGTTCCTGCACCTGCGGACGCTGGGCAAAGAACTGCACAATGCGGTTAATTTTTGACAGACCGATCACC
GAATCTTTCGGGATATAGGCCACCGTCGCTTTGCCATCGATGGTAACAAAATGGTGTTCACAGGTGCTGG
TCAGAGTGATATCGCGCACGGTGACCATTTCATCGACCTTCATTTTGTTTTCAATGAGGGTGATTTTCGG
GAAATTGGCGTAATCCAGACCGGAGAAAATTTCATCGACATACATTTTAGCGATGCGATGCGGCGTTTCC
ATCAAACTGTCATCAGCCAGGTCGAGATTCAGCAGCTGCATGATTTCGGTCATATGACCAGCAATAAGGC
TTTTGCGCGTTTCGTTATCCATTTCATGCACGGGCGGGCGCAGCGGTGTTTCCAGTCCTCGCGCAACTAA
CGCTTCATGAACCAGGGCCGCTTCTTTACTGAGTGATGGGTGATGGTGATGGTGATGCATGGTACCT
Features (pLannotate 1.2.2; 33 found; start..end, strand, type, name):
     33..55      -  promoter       J23119(SpeI) promoter (fragment): bacterial promoter (Registry of Standard Biological Parts BBa J23119) modified to end with an SpeI site
    243..335     +  CDS            lacI (fragment): lac repressor; lacI; The lac repressor binds to the lac operator to inhibit transcription in E. coli. This inhibition can be relieved by adding lactose or isopropyl-β-D-thiogalactopyranoside (IPTG).
    348..369     +  protein_bind   CAP binding site: CAP binding activates transcription in the presence of cAMP. E. coli catabolite activator protein
    384..414     +  promoter       lac promoter: promoter for the E. coli lac operon
    422..438     +  protein_bind   lac operator: The lac repressor binds to the lac operator to inhibit transcription in E. coli. This inhibition can be relieved by adding lactose or isopropyl-β-D-thiogalactopyranoside (IPTG). lac repressor encoded by lacI
    483..501     +  promoter       T3 promoter: promoter for bacteriophage T3 RNA polymerase
    546..592     -  terminator     rrnB T1 terminator: transcription terminator T1 from the E. coli rrnB gene
    594..709     -  ncRNA          5S rRNA: Accession: RF00001 - 5S ribosomal RNA
    818..835     -  CDS            capTEV™ (fragment): composite tag for in vivo biotinylation, TEV protease cleavage, and 6xHis tagging
    903..921     -  misc_RNA       MS2 stem loop: stem loop that binds the bacteriophage MS2 coat protein
    920..984     -  misc_RNA       gRNA scaffold (fragment): guide RNA scaffold for the Streptococcus pyogenes CRISPR/Cas9 system
   1005..1039    -  promoter       J23119(SpeI) promoter: bacterial promoter (Registry of Standard Biological Parts BBa J23119) modified to end with an SpeI site
   1054..1072    -  promoter       T7 promoter: promoter for bacteriophage T7 RNA polymerase
   1080..1235    +  CDS            lacZα (fragment): LacZα fragment of β-galactosidase; lacZ fragment
   1239..1316    -  rep_origin     M13 ori (fragment): M13 bacteriophage origin of replication; arrow indicates direction of (+) strand synthesis
   1316..1347    +  CDS            CmR (fragment): chloramphenicol acetyltransferase confers resistance to chloramphenicol
   1677..1746    -  CDS            TcR (fragment): tetracycline efflux protein; tet; confers resistance to tetracycline
   1807..2469    -  CDS            pBBR1 Rep: replication protein for the broad-host-range plasmid pBBR1 from Bordetella bronchiseptica
   2470..3241    -  rep_origin     pBBR1 oriV: replication origin of the broad-host-range plasmid pBBR1 from Bordetella bronchiseptica; requires the pBBR1 Rep protein for replication
   4523..5056    -  CDS            GmR: gentamycin acetyltransferase; aacC1; confers resistance to gentamycin
   5245..5273    -  promoter       Pc promoter: intI1 (promoter lies within the coding sequence); class 1 integron promoter
   5311..5427    +  CDS            CmR (fragment): chloramphenicol acetyltransferase; cat; confers resistance to chloramphenicol
   5439..5466    -  terminator     T7Te terminator: phage T7 early transcription terminator
   5482..5553    -  terminator     rrnB T1 terminator: transcription terminator T1 from the E. coli rrnB gene
   6486..6508    -  promoter       J23119(SpeI) promoter (fragment): bacterial promoter (Registry of Standard Biological Parts BBa J23119) modified to end with an SpeI site
   6688..6715    -  terminator     T7Te terminator: phage T7 early transcription terminator
   6731..6802    -  terminator     rrnB T1 terminator: transcription terminator T1 from the E. coli rrnB gene
   6814..7230    -  CDS            Pts: PTPS_RAT - Experimental evidence at protein level: Swiss-Prot protein existence level 1. Involved in the biosynthesis of tetrahydrobiopterin, an essential cofactor of aromatic amino acid hydroxylases. Catalyzes the transformation of 7,8-dihydroneopterin triphosphate into 6-pyruvoyl tetrahydropterin. From Rattus norvegicus (Rat).
   7309..7331    -  promoter       J23119(SpeI) promoter (fragment): bacterial promoter (Registry of Standard Biological Parts BBa J23119) modified to end with an SpeI site
   7511..7538    -  terminator     T7Te terminator: phage T7 early transcription terminator
   7554..7625    -  terminator     rrnB T1 terminator: transcription terminator T1 from the E. coli rrnB gene
   7637..8299    -  CDS            folE: GCH1_ECOLI - Experimental evidence at protein level: Swiss-Prot protein existence level 1. From Escherichia coli (strain K12).
   8299..8317    -  CDS            7xHis (fragment): 6xHis affinity tag
