[The description below was written by a language model from this plasmid's Addgene catalogue record and pLannotate feature annotations shown in this document.]
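Description:
pPPC027.306 is a broad-host-range bacterial expression and CRISPR plasmid built on a pBBR1 backbone (derived from pPPC020.306), designed for CRISPR transcriptional activation (CRISPRa) of a biopterin biosynthesis pathway in Pseudomonas putida. It replicates through the pBBR1 oriV together with its cognate Rep protein, which allows maintenance in E. coli for cloning (listed as low copy) and in P. putida (noted as medium copy). Selection is by gentamicin resistance, with the gentamicin acetyltransferase gene driven by the class 1 integron Pc promoter. Remnants of a lacZα/lac promoter cloning region and short fragments of other resistance genes are backbone leftovers rather than functional elements.

The payload has two parts. The first is a scaffold RNA (J306 scRNA) expressed from the strong constitutive BBa_J23119 promoter. It consists of a targeting spacer, an S. pyogenes Cas9 guide scaffold and an MS2 stem loop, which recruits an MS2 coat protein–fused activator. The dCas9 and activator components are not annotated on this plasmid and would have to be supplied separately.

The second part is a three-gene pathway. Each gene sits in its own transcription unit under a weak BBa_J23117 promoter preceded by the synthetic J3 upstream region, where the scRNA is presumably directed, and each unit ends with rrnB T1 and T7Te terminators. The genes are E. coli GTP cyclohydrolase I (folE, GTPCH) and, from Mortierella alpina, 6-pyruvoyl tetrahydropterin synthase (PTPS) and sepiapterin reductase (SR). The automated annotation labels the J23117 promoters as J23119 fragments, matches PTPS to its rat homolog, and leaves the SR coding region unannotated. Targeting the J3 sites allows simultaneous activation of all three genes for metabolic engineering.
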