Addgene plasmid #171149: pPPC027.306
Purpose: Biopterin production pathway with J306 scRNA on pBBR1-GmR plasmid
Depositing lab: Jesse Zalatan. Depositing organization: University of Washington. Publication: Portable bacterial CRISPR transcriptional activation enables metabolic engineering in Pseudomonas putida. Kiattisewee C, Dong C, Fontana J, Sugianto W, Peralta-Yahya P, Carothers JM, Zalatan JG. Metab Eng. 2021 Apr 27. pii: S1096-7176(21)00063-X. doi: 10.1016/j.ymben.2021.04.002. PubMed 33930546.
Backbone
  Vector backbone: pPPC020.306
  Backbone manufacturer: Jesse Zalatan
  Backbone size w/o insert (bp): 6261
  Total vector size (bp): 8324
  Vector type: Bacterial Expression, CRISPR
Growth in bacteria
  Bacterial resistance: Gentamicin, 10 μg/mL
  Growth temperature: 37°C
  Growth strain: DH5alpha
  Growth instructions: Medium Copy in P. putida
  Copy number: Low Copy
Gene/Insert 1
  Gene/Insert name: J306 scRNA (alt name: TTGTGTCCAGAACGCTCCGT)
  Species: Synthetic
  Insert size (bp): 525
  Promoter: BBa_J23119
  Cloning method: Gibson Cloning
  Sequencing primers: 5′ tttcccagtcacgacgttgt; 3′ tgaccatgattacgccaagc
Gene/Insert 2
  Gene/Insert name: J3-BBa_J23117-GTPCH_J3-BBa_J23117-PTPS_J3-BBa_J23117-SR
  Species: E. coli (GTPCH) and M. alpina (PTPS and SR)
  Insert size (bp): 3136
  Promoter: J3-BBa_J23117
  Cloning method: Gibson Cloning
  Sequencing primers: 5′ ggggagaggcggtttgcgta; 3′ cgtttgtgatggcttccatg
Terms and licenses: Academic/Nonprofit Terms; Industry Terms: Not Available to Industry
Depositor comments: Alternative names: pCK134, pBBR1-GmR_J3-BBa_J23117-GTPCH_J3-BBa_J23117-PTPS_J3-BBa_J23117-SR
How to cite: pPPC027.306 was a gift from Jesse Zalatan (Addgene plasmid # 171149 ; http://n2t.net/addgene:171149 ; RRID:Addgene_171149)
